>Addgene plasmid #42852 | TAL3389 | depositor partial sequence | sequence record 57972 | TAL3389 sequence 2430 bps
TCTAGAGCTAGCACCATGGACTACAAAGACCATGACGGTGATTATAAAGATCATGACATCGATTACAAGG
ATGACGATGACAAGATGGCCCCCAAGAAGAAGAGGAAGGTGGGCATTCACCGCGGGGTACCTATGGTGGA
CTTGAGGACACTCGGTTATTCGCAACAGCAACAGGAGAAAATCAAGCCTAAGGTCAGGAGCACCGTCGCG
CAACACCACGAGGCGCTTGTGGGGCATGGCTTCACTCATGCGCATATTGTCGCGCTTTCACAGCACCCTG
CGGCGCTTGGGACGGTGGCTGTCAAATACCAAGATATGATTGCGGCCCTGCCCGAAGCCACGCACGAGGC
AATTGTAGGGGTCGGTAAACAGTGGTCGGGAGCGCGAGCACTTGAGGCGCTGCTGACTGTGGCGGGTGAG
CTTAGGGGGCCTCCGCTCCAGCTCGACACCGGGCAGCTGCTGAAGATCGCGAAGAGAGGGGGAGTAACAG
CGGTAGAGGCAGTGCACGCCTGGCGCAATGCGCTCACCGGGGCCCCCTTGAACCTGACCCCAGACCAGGT
AGTCGCAATCGCGTCACATGACGGGGGAAAGCAAGCCCTGGAAACCGTGCAAAGGTTGTTGCCGGTCCTT
TGTCAAGACCACGGCCTTACACCGGAGCAAGTCGTGGCCATTGCAAGCAACATCGGTGGCAAACAGGCTC
TTGAGACGGTTCAGAGACTTCTCCCAGTTCTCTGTCAAGCCCACGGGCTGACTCCCGATCAAGTTGTAGC
GATTGCGTCGCATGACGGAGGGAAACAAGCATTGGAGACTGTCCAACGGCTCCTTCCCGTGTTGTGTCAA
GCCCACGGTTTGACGCCTGCACAAGTGGTCGCCATCGCCTCGAATGGCGGCGGTAAGCAGGCGCTGGAAA
CAGTACAGCGCCTGCTGCCTGTACTGTGCCAGGATCATGGACTGACCCCAGACCAGGTAGTCGCAATCGC
GTCACATGACGGGGGAAAGCAAGCCCTGGAAACCGTGCAAAGGTTGTTGCCGGTCCTTTGTCAAGACCAC
GGCCTTACACCGGAGCAAGTCGTGGCCATTGCAAGCAACATCGGTGGCAAACAGGCTCTTGAGACGGTTC
AGAGACTTCTCCCAGTTCTCTGTCAAGCCCACGGGCTGACTCCCGATCAAGTTGTAGCGATTGCGTCCAA
CGGTGGAGGGAAACAAGCATTGGAGACTGTCCAACGGCTCCTTCCCGTGTTGTGTCAAGCCCACGGTTTG
ACGCCTGCACAAGTGGTCGCCATCGCCAGCCATGATGGCGGTAAGCAGGCGCTGGAAACAGTACAGCGCC
TGCTGCCTGTACTGTGCCAGGATCATGGACTGACCCCAGACCAGGTAGTCGCAATCGCGTCGAACATTGG
GGGAAAGCAAGCCCTGGAAACCGTGCAAAGGTTGTTGCCGGTCCTTTGTCAAGACCACGGCCTTACACCG
GAGCAAGTCGTGGCCATTGCAAATAATAACGGTGGCAAACAGGCTCTTGAGACGGTTCAGAGACTTCTCC
CAGTTCTCTGTCAAGCCCACGGGCTGACTCCCGATCAAGTTGTAGCGATTGCGAATAACAATGGAGGGAA
ACAAGCATTGGAGACTGTCCAACGGCTCCTTCCCGTGTTGTGTCAAGCCCACGGTTTGACGCCTGCACAA
GTGGTCGCCATCGCCTCCAATATTGGCGGTAAGCAGGCGCTGGAAACAGTACAGCGCCTGCTGCCTGTAC
TGTGCCAGGATCATGGACTGACCCCAGACCAGGTAGTCGCAATCGCGTCACATGACGGGGGAAAGCAAGC
CCTGGAAACCGTGCAAAGGTTGTTGCCGGTCCTTTGTCAAGACCACGGCCTTACACCGGAGCAAGTCGTG
GCCATTGCATCCCACGACGGTGGCAAACAGGCTCTTGAGACGGTTCAGAGACTTCTCCCAGTTCTCTGTC
AAGCCCACGGGCTGACTCCCGATCAAGTTGTAGCGATTGCGTCGAACATTGGAGGGAAACAAGCATTGGA
GACTGTCCAACGGCTCCTTCCCGTGTTGTGTCAAGCCCACGGTTTGACGCCTGCACAAGTGGTCGCCATC
GCCAACAACAACGGCGGTAAGCAGGCGCTGGAAACAGTACAGCGCCTGCTGCCTGTACTGTGCCAGGATC
ATGGACTGACACCCGAACAGGTGGTCGCCATTGCTTCCCACGACGGAGGACGGCCAGCCTTGGAGTCCAT
CGTAGCCCAATTGTCCAGGCCCGATCCCGCGTTGGCTGCGTTAACGAATGACCATCTGGTGGCGTTGGCA
TGTCTTGGTGGACGACCCGCGCTCGATGCAGTCAAAAAGGGTCTGCCTCATGCTCCCGCATTGATCAAAA
GAACCAACCGGCGGATTCCCGAGAGAACTTCCCATCGAGTCGCGGGATCC
