>Addgene plasmid #42852 | TAL3389 | addgene partial sequence | sequence record 60837 | JDS-TALEN-F 5'-TAGGGGTCGGTAAACAGTGG-3'
TGTGGCGGGTGAGCTTAGGGGGCCTCCGCTCCAGCTCGACACCGGGCAGCTGCTGAAGATCGCGAAGAGA
GGGGGAGTAACAGCGGTAGAGGCAGTGCACGCCTGGCGCAATGCGCTCACCGGGGCCCCCTTGAACCTGA
CCCCAGACCAGGTAGTCGCAATCGCGTCACATGACGGGGGAAAGCAAGCCCTGGAAACCGTGCAAAGGTT
GTTGCCGGTCCTTTGTCAAGACCACGGCCTTACACCGGAGCAAGTCGTGGCCATTGCAAGCAACATCGGT
GGCAAACAGGCTCTTGAGACGGTTCAGAGACTTCTCCCAGTTCTCTGTCAAGCCCACGGGCTGACTCCCG
ATCAAGTTGTAGCGATTGCGTCGCATGACGGAGGGAAACAAGCATTGGAGACTGTCCAACGGCTCCTTCC
CGTGTTGTGTCAAGCCCACGGTTTGACGCCTGCACAAGTGGTCGCCATCGCCTCGAATGGCGGCGGTAAG
CAGGCGCTGGAAACAGTACAGCGCCTGCTGCCTGTACTGTGCCAGGATCATGGACTGACCCCAGACCAGG
TAGTCGCAATCGCGTCACATGACGGGGGAAAGCAAGCCCTGGAAACCGTGCAAAGGTTGTTGCCGGTCCT
TTGTCAAGACCACGGCCTTACACCGGAGCAAGTCGTGGCCATTGCAAGCAACATCGGTGGCAAACAGGCT
CTTGAGACGGTTCA
