[The description below was written by a language model from this plasmid's Addgene catalogue record.]
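Description:
TAL3389 is a TALEN expression plasmid built on the JDS71 backbone, a mammalian expression vector of about 6.4 kb that also carries a T7 promoter element according to its vector-type annotation. It is maintained in E. coli as a high-copy plasmid under ampicillin selection. The record does not include a feature table, so the origin of replication and other backbone elements are not itemised, although the use of a BGH reverse sequencing primer suggests a BGH polyadenylation region downstream of the coding sequence.

The roughly 1.6 kb insert, named ZebrafishCommunity-TTC19-right, encodes an engineered TAL effector repeat array designed to recognise a specific binding site in the zebrafish TTC19 gene. It was cloned by restriction enzyme methods into sites that were destroyed in the process, placing the array in frame with parts supplied by the backbone: an N-terminal 3X FLAG epitope for detection and a C-terminal wild-type FokI nuclease domain. Expression of the resulting fusion is driven by the CMV promoter in mammalian cells, while a T7 promoter would typically allow in vitro transcription of mRNA, the usual route for delivering nucleases into zebrafish embryos.

Because FokI cleaves only as a dimer, this "right" half-site monomer is intended to be used together with a matching "left" TALEN that binds the opposite strand nearby, so that the two nuclease domains meet over the spacer and create a double-strand break. Error-prone repair of that break produces insertions or deletions, and the construct is therefore suited to targeted disruption of TTC19 in zebrafish, consistent with the associated work on TALEN-mediated gene disruption in somatic zebrafish cells.
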