Addgene plasmid #42852: TAL3389
Depositing lab: Keith Joung. Depositing organization: Massachusetts General Hospital. Publication: Targeted gene disruption in somatic zebrafish cells using engineered TALENs. Sander JD, Cade L, Khayter C, Reyon D, Peterson RT, Joung JK, Yeh JR. Nat Biotechnol. 2011 Aug 5;29(8):697-8. doi: 10.1038/nbt.1934. PubMed 21822241.
Backbone
  Vector backbone: JDS71
  Backbone manufacturer: Addgene plasmid #32287
  Backbone size w/o insert (bp): 6447
  Vector type: Mammalian Expression ; T7
Growth in bacteria
  Bacterial resistance: Ampicillin, 100 μg/mL
  Growth temperature: 37°C
  Growth strain: XL1 Blue
  Copy number: High Copy
Gene/Insert
  Gene/Insert name: ZebrafishCommunity-TTC19-right (alt name: TTC19)
  Species: D. rerio (zebrafish)
  Insert size (bp): 1640
  Promoter: CMV
  Tag / fusion protein: 3X Flag (N terminal on backbone); WT FOKI (C terminal on backbone)
  Cloning method: Restriction Enzyme; 5′ cloning site N/A (destroyed during cloning); 3′ cloning site N/A (destroyed during cloning)
  Sequencing primers: 5′ CMV-F; 3′ BGH-rev
Terms and licenses: Academic/Nonprofit Terms; Industry Terms: Not Available to Industry
Depositor comments: Target binding site: TCACTCATCAGGACCAGC It is strongly recommended that users perform a diagnostic digest to verify this plasmid prior to use. For example, a double digest of the plasmid with BamHI and KpnI should result in two bands at 2.3kb and 5.8kb.
How to cite: TAL3389 was a gift from Keith Joung (Addgene plasmid # 42852 ; http://n2t.net/addgene:42852 ; RRID:Addgene_42852)
